Addgene plasmid #128901: JB40
Purpose: mammalian expression, proximity labelling, mitochondrial relocalisation
Depositing lab: Sean Munro. Publication: In vivo identification of GTPase interactors by mitochondrial relocalization and proximity biotinylation. Gillingham AK, Bertram J, Begum F, Munro S. Elife. 2019 Jul 11;8. pii: 45916. doi: 10.7554/eLife.45916. PubMed 31294692.
Backbone
  Vector backbone: cDNA3.4
  Vector type: Mammalian Expression
Growth in bacteria
  Bacterial resistance: Ampicillin, 100 μg/mL
  Growth temperature: 37°C
  Growth strain: DH5alpha
  Copy number: High Copy
Gene/Insert
  Gene/Insert name: Rab5ASN-BirA*-HA-MAO
  Species: H. sapiens (human)
  Entrez Gene: RAB5A (a.k.a. RAB5)
  Cloning method: Restriction Enzyme; 5′ cloning site Unknown (unknown if destroyed); 3′ cloning site Unknown (unknown if destroyed)
Terms and licenses: Academic/Nonprofit Terms; Industry Terms: Not Available to Industry
Depositor comments: Please visit https://www.biorxiv.org/content/10.1101/553206v2 for bioRxiv preprint.
How to cite: JB40 was a gift from Sean Munro (Addgene plasmid # 128901 ; http://n2t.net/addgene:128901 ; RRID:Addgene_128901)
