[The description below was written by a language model from this plasmid's Addgene catalogue record and pLannotate feature annotations shown in this document.]
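Description:
JB40 is a mammalian expression plasmid, listed on a "cDNA3.4" backbone (pcDNA-style), that encodes a chimeric protein for mitochondrial relocalisation combined with proximity biotinylation. It is maintained in E. coli through a high-copy ColE1/pUC-type origin and an ampicillin resistance gene (β-lactamase with its own promoter). An f1 phage origin is also present. For selection in mammalian cells, an SV40 enhancer/early promoter drives a neomycin/kanamycin phosphotransferase gene followed by an SV40 polyadenylation signal. Short annotated fragments (ble, lacI, lac promoter/operator, bom, a truncated HIV-1 LTR match) appear to be backbone remnants rather than functional parts.

The payload is expressed from the human CMV immediate-early enhancer and promoter and terminated by the bovine growth hormone polyadenylation signal; a T7 promoter lies just upstream of the coding region. The open reading frame fuses human RAB5A to BirA(R118G), the promiscuous E. coli biotin ligase known as BirA* or BioID, followed by a C-terminal fragment of human monoamine oxidase A. The insert name also indicates an HA epitope tag between BirA* and the MAO segment, though this was not picked up in the feature table. The "SN" in the insert name suggests a serine-to-asparagine variant of Rab5A, a type of substitution generally used to favour the inactive, GDP-bound state, but the record does not specify the mutation. According to the stated purpose, the MAO portion serves to redirect the GTPase fusion to mitochondria, where BirA* biotinylates nearby proteins. This supports in vivo identification of GTPase interactors, with this form plausibly serving as a nucleotide-state comparison to other variants.
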