Features (pLannotate 1.2.2; 22 found; start..end, strand, type, name):
     28..80      -  misc_feature   bom (fragment): basis of mobility region from pBR322
    235..614     +  enhancer       CMV enhancer: human cytomegalovirus immediate early enhancer
    615..818     +  promoter       CMV promoter: human cytomegalovirus (CMV) immediate early promoter
    814..847     +  LTR            5' LTR (truncated) (fragment): truncated 5' long terminal repeat (LTR) from HIV-1
    863..881     +  promoter       T7 promoter: promoter for bacteriophage T7 RNA polymerase
    913..1545    +  CDS            RAB5A: RAB5A_HUMAN - Also known as RAB5. Experimental evidence at protein level: Swiss-Prot protein existence level 1. Small GTPase which cycles between active GTP-bound and inactive GDP-bound states. In its active state, binds to a variety of effector proteins to regulate cellular responses such as of intracellular membrane trafficking, from the formation of transport vesicles to their fusion with membranes. Active GTP-bound form is able to recruit to membranes different sets of downstream effectors directly responsible for vesicle formation, movement, tethering and fusion. RAB5A is required for the
   1576..2535    +  CDS            BirA(R118G): promiscuous R118G mutant of the E. coli biotin protein ligase (Cronan, 2005) also known as BirA* or BioID
   2602..2742    +  CDS            MAOA (fragment): AOFA_HUMAN - Experimental evidence at protein level: Swiss-Prot protein existence level 1. Catalyzes the oxidative deamination of biogenic and xenobiotic amines and has important functions in the metabolism of neuroactive and vasoactive amines in the central nervous system and peripheral tissues. MAOA preferentially oxidizes biogenic amines such as 5-hydroxytryptamine (5-HT), norepinephrine and epinephrine. From Homo sapiens (Human).
   2818..3042    +  polyA_signal   bGH poly(A) signal: bovine growth hormone polyadenylation signal
   3046..3067    +  promoter       SV40 promoter (fragment): SV40 enhancer and early promoter
   3088..3516    +  rep_origin     f1 ori (sequence partly withheld): f1 bacteriophage origin of replication; arrow indicates direction of (+) strand synthesis
   3530..3859    +  promoter       SV40 promoter: SV40 enhancer and early promoter
   3926..4717    +  CDS            neo: KKA2_KLEPN - Also known as kan, nptII. Experimental evidence at protein level: Swiss-Prot protein existence level 1. Resistance to kanamycin, neomycin, paromomycin, ribostamycin, butirosin and gentamicin B. From Klebsiella pneumoniae.
   4741..4899    +  CDS            ble (fragment): BLE_KLEPN - Experimental evidence at protein level: Swiss-Prot protein existence level 1. Binding protein with a strong affinity to the bleomycin family of antibiotics. Binds to CL990; an antimitotic-antibiotic compound. From Klebsiella pneumoniae.
   4894..5015    +  polyA_signal   SV40 poly(A) signal: SV40 polyadenylation signal
   5088..5104    -  protein_bind   lac operator: The lac repressor binds to the lac operator to inhibit transcription in E. coli. This inhibition can be relieved by adding lactose or isopropyl-β-D-thiogalactopyranoside (IPTG). lac repressor encoded by lacI
   5112..5142    -  promoter       lac promoter: promoter for the E. coli lac operon
   5157..5178    -  protein_bind   CAP binding site: CAP binding activates transcription in the presence of cAMP. E. coli catabolite activator protein
   5191..5283    -  CDS            lacI (fragment): lac repressor; lacI; The lac repressor binds to the lac operator to inhibit transcription in E. coli. This inhibition can be relieved by adding lactose or isopropyl-β-D-thiogalactopyranoside (IPTG).
   5466..6054    -  rep_origin     ori: high-copy-number ColE1/pMB1/pBR322/pUC origin of replication
   6225..7085    -  CDS            AmpR: β-lactamase; bla; confers resistance to ampicillin, carbenicillin, and related antibiotics
   7086..7190    -  promoter       AmpR promoter: bla
>Addgene plasmid #128901 | JB40 | addgene full sequence | sequence record 254247 | Addgene NGS Result
GACGGATCGGGAGATCTCCCGATCCCCTATGGTGCACTCTCAGTACAATCTGCTCTGATGCCGCATAGTT
AAGCCAGTATCTGCTCCCTGCTTGTGTGTTGGAGGTCGCTGAGTAGTGCGCGAGCAAAATTTAAGCTACA
ACAAGGCAAGGCTTGACCGACAATTGCATGAAGAATCTGCTTAGGGTTAGGCGTTTTGCGCTGCTTCGCG
ATGTACGGGCCAGATATACGCGTTGACATTGATTATTGACTAGTTATTAATAGTAATCAATTACGGGGTC
ATTAGTTCATAGCCCATATATGGAGTTCCGCGTTACATAACTTACGGTAAATGGCCCGCCTGGCTGACCG
CCCAACGACCCCCGCCCATTGACGTCAATAATGACGTATGTTCCCATAGTAACGCCAATAGGGACTTTCC
ATTGACGTCAATGGGTGGAGTATTTACGGTAAACTGCCCACTTGGCAGTACATCAAGTGTATCATATGCC
AAGTACGCCCCCTATTGACGTCAATGACGGTAAATGGCCCGCCTGGCATTATGCCCAGTACATGACCTTA
TGGGACTTTCCTACTTGGCAGTACATCTACGTATTAGTCATCGCTATTACCATGGTGATGCGGTTTTGGC
AGTACATCAATGGGCGTGGATAGCGGTTTGACTCACGGGGATTTCCAAGTCTCCACCCCATTGACGTCAA
TGGGAGTTTGTTTTGGCACCAAAATCAACGGGACTTTCCAAAATGTCGTAACAACTCCGCCCCATTGACG
CAAATGGGCGGTAGGCGTGTACGGTGGGAGGTCTATATAAGCAGAGCTCTCTGGCTAACTAGAGAACCCA
CTGCTTACTGGCTTATCGAAATTAATACGACTCACTATAGGGAGACCCAAGCTGGCTAGCAAGCTTACCG
GTATGGCTAGTCGAGGCGCAACAAGACCCAACGGGCCAAATACGGGAAATAAAATATGCCAGTTCAAACT
AGTACTTCTGGGAGAGTCCGCTGTTGGCAAAAACAGCCTAGTGCTTCGTTTTGTGAAAGGCCAATTTCAT
GAATTTCAAGAGAGTACCATTGGGGCTGCTTTTCTAACCCAAACTGTATGTCTTGATGACACTACAGTAA
AGTTTGAAATATGGGATACAGCTGGTCAAGAACGATACCATAGCCTAGCACCAATGTACTACAGAGGAGC
ACAAGCAGCCATAGTTGTATATGATATCACAAATGAGGAGTCCTTTGCAAGAGCAAAAAATTGGGTTAAA
GAACTTCAGAGGCAAGCAAGTCCTAACATTGTAATAGCTTTATCGGGAAACAAGGCCGACCTAGCAAATA
AAAGAGCAGTAGATTTCCAGGAAGCACAGTCCTATGCAGATGACAATAGTTTATTATTCATGGAGACATC
CGCTAAAACATCAATGAATGTAAATGAAATATTCATGGCAATAGCTAAAAAATTGCCAAAGAATGAACCA
CAAAATCCAGGAGCAAATTCTGCCAGAGGAAGAGGAGTAGACCTTACCGAACCCACACAACCAACCAGGA
ATCAGGAATTCGGAGCCGGAGCTGGTACCATGGACAAGGACAACACCGTGCCCCTGAAGCTGATCGCCCT
GCTGGCCAACGGCGAGTTCCACTCTGGCGAGCAGCTGGGAGAGACCCTGGGAATGAGCAGAGCCGCCATC
AACAAGCACATCCAGACACTGAGAGACTGGGGAGTGGACGTGTTCACCGTGCCTGGCAAGGGCTACAGCC
TGCCTGAGCCTATCCAGCTGCTGAACGCCAAGCAGATCCTGGGACAGCTGGATGGCGGAAGCGTGGCCGT
GCTGCCTGTGATCGACTCCACCAATCAGTACCTGCTGGACAGAATCGGAGAGCTGAAGTCCGGCGACGCC
TGCATCGCCGAGTACCAGCAGGCTGGCAGAGGAGGCAGAGGACGGAAGTGGTTCAGCCCATTCGGAGCCA
ACCTGTACCTGTCCATGTTCTGGAGACTGGAGCAGGGACCTGCTGCTGCCATCGGACTGAGTCTGGTGAT
CGGAATCGTGATGGCCGAGGTGCTGAGAAAGCTGGGAGCCGACAAGGTGAGAGTGAAGTGGCCTAATGAC
CTGTACCTCCAGGACCGCAAGCTGGCTGGCATCCTGGTGGAGCTGACAGGCAAGACAGGCGATGCCGCTC
AGATCGTGATCGGAGCCGGAATCAACATGGCCATGAGAAGAGTGGAGGAGAGCGTGGTGAACCAGGGCTG
GATCACCCTGCAGGAGGCTGGCATCAACCTGGACCGGAACACCCTGGCCGCCATGCTGATCAGAGAGCTG
AGAGCCGCTCTGGAGCTGTTCGAGCAGGAGGGACTGGCTCCTTACCTGAGCAGATGGGAGAAGCTGGACA
ACTTCATCAACAGACCTGTGAAGCTGATCATCGGCGACAAGGAAATCTTCGGCATCTCCAGAGGAATCGA
CAAGCAGGGAGCTCTGCTGCTGGAGCAGGACGGAATCATCAAGCCCTGGATGGGCGGAGAAATCTCCCTG
AGAAGCGCAGAGAAGGGATCCGTCGACGGAGCCGGTGCTGGCGCATACCCCTACGACGTGCCCGACTACG
CAGGCTCCGCAGTTCCAGCGGTAGAAATCACCCACACCTTCTGGGAAAGGAACCTGCCCTCTGTTTCTGG
CCTGCTGAAGATCATTGGATTTTCCACATCAGTAACTGCCCTGGGGTTTGTGCTGTACAAATACAAGCTC
CTGCCACGGTCTTGACCCGGGGATATCCAGCACAGTGGCGGCCGCTCGAGTCTAGAGGGCCCGTTTAAAC
CCGCTGATCAGCCTCGACTGTGCCTTCTAGTTGCCAGCCATCTGTTGTTTGCCCCTCCCCCGTGCCTTCC
TTGACCCTGGAAGGTGCCACTCCCACTGTCCTTTCCTAATAAAATGAGGAAATTGCATCGCATTGTCTGA
GTAGGTGTCATTCTATTCTGGGGGGTGGGGTGGGGCAGGACAGCAAGGGGGAGGATTGGGAAGACAATAG
CAGGCATGCTGGGGATGCGGTGGGCTCTATGGCTTCTGAGGCGGAAAGAACCAGCTGGGGCTCTAGGGGG
TATCCCC
[124 nt withheld, positions 3088-3211]
C
[91 nt withheld, positions 3213-3303]
A
[49 nt withheld, positions 3305-3353]
CCTTTGACGTTGGAGTCCACGTTCTTT
[37 nt withheld, positions 3381-3417]
ACCCTATCTCGGTCTATTCTTTTGATTTATAAGGGATTTTGCCGATTTCGGCCTATTGGTTAAAAAATGA
GCTGATTTAACAAAAATTTAACGCGAATTAATTCTGTGGAATGTGTGTCAGTTAGGGTGTGGAAAGTCCC
CAGGCTCCCCAGCAGGCAGAAGTATGCAAAGCATGCATCTCAATTAGTCAGCAACCAGGTGTGGAAAGTC
CCCAGGCTCCCCAGCAGGCAGAAGTATGCAAAGCATGCATCTCAATTAGTCAGCAACCATAGTCCCGCCC
CTAACTCCGCCCATCCCGCCCCTAACTCCGCCCAGTTCCGCCCATTCTCCGCCCCATGGCTGACTAATTT
TTTTTATTTATGCAGAGGCCGAGGCCGCCTCTGCCTCTGAGCTATTCCAGAAGTAGTGAGGAGGCTTTTT
TGGAGGCCTAGGCTTTTGCAAAAAGCTCCCGGGAGCTTGTATATCCATTTTCGGATCTGATCAAGAGACA
GGATGAGGATCGTTTCGCATGATTGAACAAGATGGATTGCACGCAGGTTCTCCGGCCGCTTGGGTGGAGA
GGCTATTCGGCTATGACTGGGCACAACAGACAATCGGCTGCTCTGATGCCGCCGTGTTCCGGCTGTCAGC
GCAGGGGCGCCCGGTTCTTTTTGTCAAGACCGACCTGTCCGGTGCCCTGAATGAACTGCAGGACGAGGCA
GCGCGGCTATCGTGGCTGGCCACGACGGGCGTTCCTTGCGCAGCTGTGCTCGACGTTGTCACTGAAGCGG
GAAGGGACTGGCTGCTATTGGGCGAAGTGCCGGGGCAGGATCTCCTGTCATCTCACCTTGCTCCTGCCGA
GAAAGTATCCATCATGGCTGATGCAATGCGGCGGCTGCATACGCTTGATCCGGCTACCTGCCCATTCGAC
CACCAAGCGAAACATCGCATCGAGCGAGCACGTACTCGGATGGAAGCCGGTCTTGTCGATCAGGATGATC
TGGACGAAGAGCATCAGGGGCTCGCGCCAGCCGAACTGTTCGCCAGGCTCAAGGCGCGCATGCCCGACGG
CGAGGATCTCGTCGTGACCCATGGCGATGCCTGCTTGCCGAATATCATGGTGGAAAATGGCCGCTTTTCT
GGATTCATCGACTGTGGCCGGCTGGGTGTGGCGGACCGCTATCAGGACATAGCGTTGGCTACCCGTGATA
TTGCTGAAGAGCTTGGCGGCGAATGGGCTGACCGCTTCCTCGTGCTTTACGGTATCGCCGCTCCCGATTC
GCAGCGCATCGCCTTCTATCGCCTTCTTGACGAGTTCTTCTGAGCGGGACTCTGGGGTTCGAAATGACCG
ACCAAGCGACGCCCAACCTGCCATCACGAGATTTCGATTCCACCGCCGCCTTCTATGAAAGGTTGGGCTT
CGGAATCGTTTTCCGGGACGCCGGCTGGATGATCCTCCAGCGCGGGGATCTCATGCTGGAGTTCTTCGCC
CACCCCAACTTGTTTATTGCAGCTTATAATGGTTACAAATAAAGCAATAGCATCACAAATTTCACAAATA
AAGCATTTTTTTCACTGCATTCTAGTTGTGGTTTGTCCAAACTCATCAATGTATCTTATCATGTCTGTAT
ACCGTCGACCTCTAGCTAGAGCTTGGCGTAATCATGGTCATAGCTGTTTCCTGTGTGAAATTGTTATCCG
CTCACAATTCCACACAACATACGAGCCGGAAGCATAAAGTGTAAAGCCTGGGGTGCCTAATGAGTGAGCT
AACTCACATTAATTGCGTTGCGCTCACTGCCCGCTTTCCAGTCGGGAAACCTGTCGTGCCAGCTGCATTA
ATGAATCGGCCAACGCGCGGGGAGAGGCGGTTTGCGTATTGGGCGCTCTTCCGCTTCCTCGCTCACTGAC
TCGCTGCGCTCGGTCGTTCGGCTGCGGCGAGCGGTATCAGCTCACTCAAAGGCGGTAATACGGTTATCCA
CAGAATCAGGGGATAACGCAGGAAAGAACATGTGAGCAAAAGGCCAGCAAAAGGCCAGGAACCGTAAAAA
GGCCGCGTTGCTGGCGTTTTTCCATAGGCTCCGCCCCCCTGACGAGCATCACAAAAATCGACGCTCAAGT
CAGAGGTGGCGAAACCCGACAGGACTATAAAGATACCAGGCGTTTCCCCCTGGAAGCTCCCTCGTGCGCT
CTCCTGTTCCGACCCTGCCGCTTACCGGATACCTGTCCGCCTTTCTCCCTTCGGGAAGCGTGGCGCTTTC
TCATAGCTCACGCTGTAGGTATCTCAGTTCGGTGTAGGTCGTTCGCTCCAAGCTGGGCTGTGTGCACGAA
CCCCCCGTTCAGCCCGACCGCTGCGCCTTATCCGGTAACTATCGTCTTGAGTCCAACCCGGTAAGACACG
ACTTATCGCCACTGGCAGCAGCCACTGGTAACAGGATTAGCAGAGCGAGGTATGTAGGCGGTGCTACAGA
GTTCTTGAAGTGGTGGCCTAACTACGGCTACACTAGAAGAACAGTATTTGGTATCTGCGCTCTGCTGAAG
CCAGTTACCTTCGGAAAAAGAGTTGGTAGCTCTTGATCCGGCAAACAAACCACCGCTGGTAGCGGTGGTT
TTTTTGTTTGCAAGCAGCAGATTACGCGCAGAAAAAAAGGATCTCAAGAAGATCCTTTGATCTTTTCTAC
GGGGTCTGACGCTCAGTGGAACGAAAACTCACGTTAAGGGATTTTGGTCATGAGATTATCAAAAAGGATC
TTCACCTAGATCCTTTTAAATTAAAAATGAAGTTTTAAATCAATCTAAAGTATATATGAGTAAACTTGGT
CTGACAGTTACCAATGCTTAATCAGTGAGGCACCTATCTCAGCGATCTGTCTATTTCGTTCATCCATAGT
TGCCTGACTCCCCGTCGTGTAGATAACTACGATACGGGAGGGCTTACCATCTGGCCCCAGTGCTGCAATG
ATACCGCGAGACCCACGCTCACCGGCTCCAGATTTATCAGCAATAAACCAGCCAGCCGGAAGGGCCGAGC
GCAGAAGTGGTCCTGCAACTTTATCCGCCTCCATCCAGTCTATTAATTGTTGCCGGGAAGCTAGAGTAAG
TAGTTCGCCAGTTAATAGTTTGCGCAACGTTGTTGCCATTGCTACAGGCATCGTGGTGTCACGCTCGTCG
TTTGGTATGGCTTCATTCAGCTCCGGTTCCCAACGATCAAGGCGAGTTACATGATCCCCCATGTTGTGCA
AAAAAGCGGTTAGCTCCTTCGGTCCTCCGATCGTTGTCAGAAGTAAGTTGGCCGCAGTGTTATCACTCAT
GGTTATGGCAGCACTGCATAATTCTCTTACTGTCATGCCATCCGTAAGATGCTTTTCTGTGACTGGTGAG
TACTCAACCAAGTCATTCTGAGAATAGTGTATGCGGCGACCGAGTTGCTCTTGCCCGGCGTCAATACGGG
ATAATACCGCGCCACATAGCAGAACTTTAAAAGTGCTCATCATTGGAAAACGTTCTTCGGGGCGAAAACT
CTCAAGGATCTTACCGCTGTTGAGATCCAGTTCGATGTAACCCACTCGTGCACCCAACTGATCTTCAGCA
TCTTTTACTTTCACCAGCGTTTCTGGGTGAGCAAAAACAGGAAGGCAAAATGCCGCAAAAAAGGGAATAA
GGGCGACACGGAAATGTTGAATACTCATACTCTTCCTTTTTCAATATTATTGAAGCATTTATCAGGGTTA
TTGTCTCATGAGCGGATACATATTTGAATGTATTTAGAAAAATAAACAAATAGGGGTTCCGCGCACATTT
CCCCGAAAAGTGCCACCTGACGTC
